>Addgene plasmid #124687 | PD-L1-miSFIT-12-C | addgene full sequence | sequence record 243843 | Addgene NGS Result
TTTCCATAGGCTCCGCCCCCCTGACGAGCATCACAAAAATCGACGCTCAAGTCAGAGGTGGCGAAACCCG
ACAGGACTATAAAGATACCAGGCGTTTCCCCCTGGAAGCTCCCTCGTGCGCTCTCCTGTTCCGACCCTGC
CGCTTACCGGATACCTGTCCGCCTTTCTCCCTTCGGGAAGCGTGGCGCTTTCTCATAGCTCACGCTGTAG
GTATCTCAGTTCGGTGTAGGTCGTTCGCTCCAAGCTGGGCTGTGTGCACGAACCCCCCGTTCAGCCCGAC
CGCTGCGCCTTATCCGGTAACTATCGTCTTGAGTCCAACCCGGTAAGACACGACTTATCGCCACTGGCAG
CAGCCACTGGTAACAGGATTAGCAGAGCGAGGTATGTAGGCGGTGCTACAGAGTTCTTGAAGTGGTGGCC
TAACTACGGCTACACTAGAAGAACAGTATTTGGTATCTGCGCTCTGCTGAAGCCAGTTACCTTCGGAAAA
AGAGTTGGTAGCTCTTGATCCGGCAAACAAACCACCGCTGGTAGCGGTGGTTTTTTTGTTTGCAAGCAGC
AGATTACGCGCAGAAAAAAAGGATCTCAAGAAGATCCTTTGATCTTTTCTACGGGGTCTGACGCTCAGTG
GAACGAAAACTCACGTTAAGGGATTTTGGTCATGAGATTATCAAAAAGGATCTTCACCTAGATCCTTTTA
AATTAAAAATGAAGTTTTAAATCAATCTAAAGTATATATGAGTAAACTTGGTCTGACAGTTACCAATGCT
TAATCAGTGAGGCACCTATCTCAGCGATCTGTCTATTTCGTTCATCCATAGTTGCCTGACTCCCCGTCGT
GTAGATAACTACGATACGGGAGGGCTTACCATCTGGCCCCAGTGCTGCAATGATACCGCGAGACCCACGC
TCACCGGCTCCAGATTTATCAGCAATAAACCAGCCAGCCGGAAGGGCCGAGCGCAGAAGTGGTCCTGCAA
CTTTATCCGCCTCCATCCAGTCTATTAATTGTTGCCGGGAAGCTAGAGTAAGTAGTTCGCCAGTTAATAG
TTTGCGCAACGTTGTTGCCATTGCTACAGGCATCGTGGTGTCACGCTCGTCGTTTGGTATGGCTTCATTC
AGCTCCGGTTCCCAACGATCAAGGCGAGTTACATGATCCCCCATGTTGTGCAAAAAAGCGGTTAGCTCCT
TCGGTCCTCCGATCGTTGTCAGAAGTAAGTTGGCCGCAGTGTTATCACTCATGGTTATGGCAGCACTGCA
TAATTCTCTTACTGTCATGCCATCCGTAAGATGCTTTTCTGTGACTGGTGAGTACTCAACCAAGTCATTC
TGAGAATAGTGTATGCGGCGACCGAGTTGCTCTTGCCCGGCGTCAATACGGGATAATACCGCGCCACATA
GCAGAACTTTAAAAGTGCTCATCATTGGAAAACGTTCTTCGGGGCGAAAACTCTCAAGGATCTTACCGCT
GTTGAGATCCAGTTCGATGTAACCCACTCGTGCACCCAACTGATCTTCAGCATCTTTTACTTTCACCAGC
GTTTCTGGGTGAGCAAAAACAGGAAGGCAAAATGCCGCAAAAAAGGGAATAAGGGCGACACGGAAATGTT
GAATACTCATACTCTTCCTTTTTCAATATTATTGAAGCATTTATCAGGGTTATTGTCTCATGAGCGGATA
CATATTTGAATGTATTTAGAAAAATAAACAAATAGGGGTTCCGCGCACATTTCCCCGAAAAGTGCCACCT
AAATTGTAAGCGTTAATATTTTGTTAAAATTCGCGTTAAATTTTTGTTAAATCAGCTCATTTTTTAACCA
ATAGGCCGAAATCGGCAAAATCCCTTATAAATCAAAAGAATAGACCGAGATAGGGT
[37 nt withheld, positions 1877-1913]
AAAGAACGTGGACTCCAACGTCAAAGG
[49 nt withheld, positions 1941-1989]
T
[91 nt withheld, positions 1991-2081]
G
[124 nt withheld, positions 2083-2206]
CCCATTCGCCATTCAGGCTGCGCAACTGTTGGGAAGGGCGATCGGTGCGGGCCTCTTCGCTATTACGCCA
GCTGGCGAAAGGGGGATGTGCTGCAAGGCGATTAAGTTGGGTAACGCCAGGGTTTTCCCAGTCACGACGT
TGTAAAACGACGGCCAGTGAGCGCGCGTAATACGACTCACTATAGGGCGAATTGGGTACGTCCCTAGGCC
TCCAAAAAAGCCTCCTCACTACTTCTGGAATAGCTCAGAGGCCGAGGCGGCCTCGGCCTCTGCATAAATA
AAAAAAATTAGTCAGCCATGGGGCGGAGAATGGGCGGAACTGGGCGGAGTTAGGGGCGGGATGGGCGGAG
TTAGGGGCGGGATAGCTAGAGCCAGACATGATAAGATACATTGATGAGTTTGGACAAACCACAACTAGAA
TGCAGTGAAAAAAATGCTTTATTTGTGAAATTTGTGATGCTATTGCTTTATTTGTAACCATTATAAGCTG
CAATAAACAAGTTCCTCTCACTCTCTGATATTCATTTCTTTGCAAGTTATAAATACTGAATAATAAGATG
ACATGAACTACTACTGCTAGAGATTTTCCACACTGACTAAAAGGGTCTGAGGGATCTCTAGTTACCAGAG
TCACACAACAGACGGGCACACACTACTTGAAGCACTCAAGGCAAGCTTTATTGAGGCTTAAGCAGTGGGT
TCCCTAGTTAGCCAGAGAGCTCCCAGGCTCAGATCTGGTCTAACCAGAGAGACCCAGTACAAGCAAAAAG
CAGATCTTGTCTTCGTTGGGAGTGAATTAGCCCTTCCAGTCCCCCCTTTTCTTTTAAAAAGTGGCTAAGA
TCTACAGCTGCCTTGTAAGTCATTGGTCTTAAAGGTACCGAGCTCGAATTCCAGGCGGGGAGGCGGCCCA
AAGGGAGATCCGACTCGTCTGAGGGCGAAGGCGAAGACGCGGAAGAGGCCGCAGAGCCGGCAGCAGGCCG
CGGGAAGGAAGGTCCGCTGGATTGAGGGCCGAAGGGACGTAGCAGAAGGACGTCCCGCGCAGAATCCAGG
TGGCAACACAGGCGAGCAGCCATGGAAAGGACGTCAGCTTCCCCGACAACACCACGGAATTGTCAGTGCC
CAACAGCCGAGCCCCTGTCCAGCAGCGGGCAAGGCAGGCGGCGATGAGTTCCGCCGTGGCAATAGGGAGG
GGGAAAGCGAAAGTCCCGGAAAGGAGCTGACAGGTGGTGGCAATGCCCCAACCAGTGGGGGTTGCGTCAG
CAAACACAGTGCACACCACGCCACGTTGCCTGACAACGGGCCACAACTCCTCATAAAGAGACAGCAACCA
GGATTTATACAAGGAGGAGAAAATGAAAGCCATACGGGAAGCAATAGCATGATACAAAGGCATTAAAGCA
GCGTATCCACATAGCGTAAAAGGAGCAACATAGTTAAGAATACCAGTCAATCTTTCACAAATTTTGTAAT
CCAGAGGTTGATTGTCGACTCTAGACTCGACTCTAGAGGATCCCCCTGTTCCACCTCTTGAAGGCTATGT
AGGCCACAAGGCCCACAACCACAGCAGCCAGGATGGAGCAATAGACAGGGATGAGGTTGTCGGTGGTGCC
TCGGGTCACCACGGGCTGGGAGCTGCCCATCACTGTGGTCACCACACCTGCCACCGTGCTGGCTATGAGG
TCTTGTTCTGGAGGTGCCTCAGGCTCCTGGGTGCTGGGGGCTGTGCTGTCCGAGCCCTCTGGGGGTGTGG
ACCGTGTAATCCAACGGCCAGGGATCTCCTCGCACTCGGCGTCGGCCCAGCGTGTGCACTCGCGGAGCTG
GCGCTCGGTGTCCTCGCACACGGTGCAGGGCAGGCACGGGTCCACGTGGTTGGCCTCGTCGGAATACGTG
CCGTCGGGGCACTCCTCGCACACGGTGTTCTGCTTGTCCTGGCAGGAGAACACGAGGCCCGAGCCCGCCT
CGCACACGCGGCACGCCTCGCAGCGCCCAGTCGTCTCATCCTGGTAGTAGCCGTAGGCGCAGCGGCACAC
GGCGTCGTCGGCCTCCACGCACGGCGCCGACATGCTCTGGAGCCCCACGCACTCGGTGCACGGCTTGCAC
GGCTCGGTCGCGCTCACCACGTCGGAGAACGTCACGCTGTCCAGGCAGGGCTCACACACGGTCTGGTTGG
CTCCACAAGGCTGGGCCACACCCTCGCCCAGGTTGCAGGCTTTGCAGCACTCACCGCTGTGTGTGTACAG
GCCTGTGGGGCATGCCTCCTTGGCACCTCCAAGGGACACCCCCAGAAGCAGCAACAGCAGCAGGCGCGGC
CCGTCCATGGCGCGGCCGGTGGCACCTGCCCCCATCGCCCGCCTCCCGCGGCAGCGCTCGACTTCCAGCT
CGGTCCGCTTTGCGGACTGATGGGGCTGCGCTGCGCTGCGCTCCAGCGCCCCCCCTGCCCGCCGGAGCTG
GCCGCGGCCCGAATTCCTGCAGCCCGGGGGATCCCCCTGGGGAGAGAGGTCGGTGATTCGGTCAACGAGG
GAGCCGACTGCCGACGTGCGCTCCGGAGGCTTGCAGAATGCGGAACACCGCGCGGGCAGGAACAGGGCCC
ACACTACCGCCCCACACCCCGCCTCCCGCACCGCCCCTTCCCGGCCGCTGCTCTCGGCGCGCCCTGCTGA
GCAGCCGCTATTGGCCACAGCCCATCGCGGTCGGCGCGCTGCCATTGCTCCCTGGCGCTGTCCGTCTGCG
AGGGTACTAGTGAGACGTGCGGCTTCCGTTTGTCACGTCCGGCACGCCGCGAACCGCAAGGAACCTTCCC
GACTTAGGGGCGGAGCAGGAAGCGTCGCCGGGGGGCCCACAAGGGTAGCGGCGAAGATCCGGGTGACGCT
GCGAACGGACGTGAAGAATGTGCGAGACCCAGGGTCGGCGCCGCTGCGTTTCCCGGAACCACGCCCAGAG
CAGCCGCGTCCCTGCGCAAACCCAGGGCTGCCTTGGAAAAGGCGCAACCCCAACCCCGTGGAATTCGATA
TCAAGCTTCTCGAGGGTAGGCGTGTACGGTGGGAGGCCTATATAAGCAGAGCTCGTTTAGTGAACCGTCA
GATCGCCTGGAGACGCCATCCACGCTGTTTTGACCTCCATAGAAGACACCGGAGCTCCTGCAGGCCGCCA
TGAGGATATTTGCTGTCTTTATATTCATGACCTACTGGCATTTGCTGAACGCATTTACTGTCACGGTTCC
CAAGGACCTATATGTGGTAGAGTATGGTAGCAATATGACAATTGAATGCAAATTCCCAGTAGAAAAACAA
TTAGACCTGGCTGCACTAATTGTCTATTGGGAAATGGAGGATAAGAACATTATTCAATTTGTGCATGGAG
AGGAAGACCTGAAGGTTCAGCATAGTAGCTACAGACAGAGGGCCCGGCTGTTGAAGGACCAGCTCTCCCT
GGGAAATGCTGCACTTCAGATCACAGATGTGAAATTGCAGGATGCAGGGGTGTACCGCTGCATGATCAGC
TATGGTGGTGCCGACTACAAGCGAATTACTGTGAAAGTCAATGCCCCATACAACAAAATCAACCAAAGAA
TTTTGGTTGTGGATCCAGTCACCTCTGAACATGAACTGACATGTCAGGCTGAGGGCTACCCCAAGGCCGA
AGTCATCTGGACAAGCAGTGACCATCAAGTCCTGAGTGGTAAGACCACCACCACCAATTCCAAGAGAGAG
GAGAAGCTTTTCAATGTGACCAGCACACTGAGAATCAACACAACAACTAATGAGATTTTCTACTGCACTT
TTAGGAGATTAGATCCTGAGGAAAACCATACAGCTGAATTGGTCATCCCAGAACTACCTCTGGCACATCC
TCCAAATGAAAGGACTCACTTGGTAATTCTGGGAGCCATCTTATTATGCCTTGGTGTAGCACTGACATTC
ATCTTCCGTTTAAGAAAAGGGAGAATGATGGATGTGAAAAAATGTGGCATCCAAGATACAAACTCAAAGA
AGCAAAGTGATACACATTTGGAGGAGACCTAAGGGGTAGCACGTGAGTGCTAGCCTACCTGCACTCTAAG
CACTTTGACCGGTACTAGCTTAGTCATGCACCGGGCTGCAGGAATTCGATGACAGGCGCAGCTTCCGAGG
GATTTGAGATCCAGACATGATAAGATACATTGATGAGTTTGGACAAACCAAAACTAGAATGCAGTGAAAA
AAATGCCTTATTTGTGAAATTTGTGATGCTATTGCCTTATTTGTAACCATTATAAGCTGCAATAAACAAG
TTAACAACAACAATTGCATTCATTTTATGTTTCAGGTTCAGGGGGAGGTGTGGGAGGTTTTTTAAAGCAA
GTAAAACCTCTACAAATGTGGTATGGCTGATTATGATCAGATCTCTCGAGGCTAGTCTCGTGATCGATAA
AATTTTGAATTTTTGTAATTTGTTTTTGTAATTCTTTAGTTTGTATGTCTGTTGCTATTATGTCTACTAT
TCTTTCCCCTGCACTGTACCCCCCAATCCCCCCTTTTCTTTTAAAAGTTAACCGATACCGTCGAGATCCG
TTCACTAATCGAATGGATCTGTCTCTGTCTCTCTCTCCACCTTCTTCTTCTATTCCTTCGGGCCTGTCGG
GTCCCCTCGGGGTTGGGAGGTGGGTCTGAAACGATAATGGTGAATATCCCTGCCTAACTCTATTCACTAT
AGAAAGTACAGCAAAAACTATTCTTAAACCTACCAAGCCTCCTACTATCATTATGAATAATTTTATATAC
CACAGCCAATTTGTTATGTTAAACCAATTCCACAAACTTGCCCATTTATCTAATTCCAATAATTCTTGTT
CATTCTTTTCTTGCTGGTTTTGCGATTCTTCAATTAAGGAGTGTATTAAGCTTGTGTAATTGTTAATTTC
TCTGTCCCACTCCATCCAGGTCGTGTGATTCCAAATCTGTTCCAGAGATTTATTACTCCAACTAGCATTC
CAAGGCACAGCAGTGGTGCAAATGAGTTTTCCAGAGCAACCCCAAATCCCCAGGAGCTGTTGATCCTTTA
GGTATCTTTCCACAGCCAGGATTCTTGCCTGGAGCTGCTTGATGCCCCAGACTGTGAGTTGCAACAGATG
CTGTTGCGCCTCAATAGCCCTCAGCAAATTGTTCTGCTGCTGCACTATACCAGACAATAATTGTCTGGCC
TGTACCGTCAGCGTCATTGACGCTGCGCCCATAGTGCTTCCTGCTGCTCCCAAGAACCCAAGGAACAAAG
CTCCTATTCCCACTGCTCTTTTTTCTCTCTGCACCACTCTTCTCTTTGCCTTGGTGGGTGCTACTCCTAA
TGGTTCAATTTTTACTACTTTATATTTATATAATTCACTTCTCCAATTGTCCCTCATATCTCCTCCTCCA
GGTCTGAAGATCAGCGGCCGCTTGCTGTGCGGTGGTCTTACTTTTGTTTTGCTCTTCCTCTATCTTGTCT
AAAGCTTCCTTGGTGTCTTTTATCTCTATCCTTTGATGCACACAATAGAGGGTTGCTACTGTATTATATA
ATGATCTAAGTTCTTCTGATCCTGTCTGAAGGGATGGTTGTAGCTGTCCCAGTATTTGTCTACAGCCTTC
TGATGTTTCTAACAGGCCAGGATTAACTGCGAATCGTTCTAGCTCCCTGCTTGCCCATACTATATGTTTT
AATTTATATTTTTTCTTTCCCCCTGGCCTTAACCGAATTTTTTCCCATCGCGATCTAATTCTCCCCCGCT
TAATACTGACGCTCTCGCACCCATCTCTCTCCTTCTAGCCTCCGCTAGTCAAAATTTTTGGCGTACTCAC
CAGTCGCCGCCCCTCGCCTCTTGCCGTGCGCGCTTCAGCAAGCCGAGTCCTGCGTCGAGAGAGCTCCTCT
GGTTTCCCTTTCGCTTTCAAGTCCCTGTTCGGGCGCCACTGCTAGAGATTTTCCACACTGACTAAAAGGG
TCTGAGGGATCTCTAGTTACCAGAGTCACACAACAGACGGGCACACACTACTTGAAGCACTCAAGGCAAG
CTTTATTGAGGCTTAAGCAGTGGGTTCCCTAGTTAGCCAGAGAGCTCCCAGGCTCAGATCTGGTCTAACC
AGAGAGACCCCGGTTCACTAAACGAGCTCTGCTTATATAGACCTCCCACCGTACACGCCTACCGCCCATT
TGCGTCAATGGGGCGGAGTTGTTACGACATTTTGGAAAGTCCCGTTGATTTTGGTGCCAAAACAAACTCC
CATTGACGTCAATGGGGTGGAGACTTGGAAATCCCCGTGAGTCAAACCGCTATCCACGCCCATTGATGTA
CTGCCAAAACCGCATCACCATGGTAATAGCGATGACTAATACGTAGATGTACTGCCAAGTAGGAAAGTCC
CATAAGGTCATGTACTGGGCATAATGCCAGGCGGGCCATTTACCGTCATTGACGTCAATAGGGGGCGTAC
TTGGCATATGATACACTTGATGTACTGCCAAGTGGGCAGTTTACCGTAAATACTCCACCCATTGACGTCA
ATGGAAAGTCCCTATTGGCGTTACTATGGGAACATACGTCATTATTGACGTCAATGGGCGGGGGTCGTTG
GGCGGTCAGCCAGGCGGGCCATTTACCGTAAGTTATGTAACGCGGAACTCCATATATGGGCTATGAACTA
ATGACCCCGTAATTGATTACTATTAATAACTAGTCAATAATCAATGTCAACATGGCGGTAATGTTGGACA
TGAGCCAATATAAATGTACATATTATGATATGGATACAACGTATGCAATGGCCAAGCTTGCAGCTCCAGC
TTTTGTTCCCTTTAGTGAGGGTTAATTGCGCGCTTGGCGTAATCATGGTCATAGCTGTTTCCTGTGTGAA
ATTGTTATCCGCTCACAATTCCACACAACATACGAGCCGGAAGCATAAAGTGTAAAGCCTGGGGTGCCTA
ATGAGTGAGCTAACTCACATTAATTGCGTTGCGCTCACTGCCCGCTTTCCAGTCGGGAAACCTGTCGTGC
CAGCTGCATTAATGAATCGGCCAACGCGCGGGGAGAGGCGGTTTGCGTATTGGGCGCTCTTCCGCTTCCT
CGCTCACTGACTCGCTGCGCTCGGTCGTTCGGCTGCGGCGAGCGGTATCAGCTCACTCAAAGGCGGTAAT
ACGGTTATCCACAGAATCAGGGGATAACGCAGGAAAGAACATGTGAGCAAAAGGCCAGCAAAAGGCCAGG
AACCGTAAAAAGGCCGCGTTGCTGGCGTT
Features (pLannotate 1.2.2; 35 found; start..end, strand, type, name):
      1..589     -  rep_origin     ori: high-copy-number ColE1/pMB1/pBR322/pUC origin of replication
    760..1620    -  CDS            AmpR: β-lactamase; bla; confers resistance to ampicillin, carbenicillin, and related antibiotics
   1621..1725    -  promoter       AmpR promoter: bla
   1778..2206    -  rep_origin     f1 ori (sequence partly withheld): f1 bacteriophage origin of replication; arrow indicates direction of (+) strand synthesis
   2211..2366    -  CDS            lacZα (fragment): LacZα fragment of β-galactosidase; lacZ fragment
   2374..2392    +  promoter       T7 promoter: promoter for bacteriophage T7 RNA polymerase
   2413..2548    -  rep_origin     SV40 ori: SV40 origin of replication
   2588..2709    -  polyA_signal   SV40 poly(A) signal: SV40 polyadenylation signal
   2781..3014    -  LTR            3' LTR (ΔU3): self-inactivating 3' long terminal repeat (LTR) from HIV-1
   3016..3084    -  CDS            nef (fragment): NEF_HV1Z2 - Experimental evidence at protein level: Swiss-Prot protein existence level 1. Extracellular Nef protein targets CD4(+) T-lymphocytes for apoptosis by interacting with CXCR4 surface receptors. From Human immunodeficiency virus type 1 group M subtype D (isolate Z2/CDC-Z34) (HIV-1).
   3101..3689    -  misc_feature   WPRE: woodchuck hepatitis virus posttranscriptional regulatory element
   3703..3721    -  misc_feature   MCS (fragment): pUC18/19 multiple cloning site
   3724..4551    -  CDS            NGFR (fragment): TNR16_HUMAN - Also known as TNFRSF16. Experimental evidence at protein level: Swiss-Prot protein existence level 1. Low affinity receptor which can bind to NGF, BDNF, NTF3, and NTF4. Forms a heterodimeric receptor with SORCS2 that binds the precursor forms of NGF, BDNF and NTF3 with high affinity, and has much lower affinity for mature NGF and BDNF (PubMed:24908487). Plays an important role in differentiation and survival of specific neuronal populations during development (By similarity). Can mediate cell survival as well as cell death of neural cells. Plays a role in the inactivation of RHOA
   4666..4690    -  misc_feature   MCS (fragment): pBluescript multiple cloning site
   4693..5203    -  promoter       hPGK promoter: human phosphoglycerate kinase 1 promoter
   5206..5229    +  misc_feature   MCS (fragment): pBluescript multiple cloning site
   5231..5269    +  promoter       minimal CMV promoter: human cytomegalovirus (CMV) immediate early promoter
   5356..6225    +  CDS            CD274: PD1L1_HUMAN - Also known as B7H1, PDCD1L1, PDCD1LG1, PDL1. Experimental evidence at protein level: Swiss-Prot protein existence level 1. The PDCD1-mediated inhibitory pathway is exploited by tumors to attenuate anti-tumor immunity and escape destruction by the immune system, thereby facilitating tumor survival (PubMed:28813417, PubMed:28813410). The interaction with PDCD1/PD-1 inhibits cytotoxic T lymphocytes (CTLs) effector function (By similarity). The blockage of the PDCD1-mediated pathway results in the reversal of the exhausted T- cell phenotype and the normalization of the anti-tumor res
   6297..6316    +  misc_feature   MCS (fragment): pBluescript multiple cloning site
   6344..6478    -  polyA_signal   SV40 poly(A) signal: SV40 polyadenylation signal
   6501..6585    -  CDS            large T antigen (fragment): large T antigen from SV40 (simian virus 40)
   6615..6732    -  misc_feature   cPPT/CTS: central polypurine tract and central termination sequence of HIV-1
   6751..6851    -  CDS            Rev (fragment): human immunodeficiency virus 1 (HIV-1) Rev protein; rev; enhances nuclear export of unspliced and incompletely spliced viral mRNAs
   7228..7461    -  misc_feature   RRE: The Rev response element (RRE) of HIV-1 allows for Rev-dependent mRNA export from the nucleus to the cytoplasm.
   7607..7970    -  CDS            HIV-1 gag (fragment): gag protein from human immunodeficiency virus 1; gag
   7954..8079    -  misc_feature   HIV-1 Ψ: packaging signal of human immunodeficiency virus type 1
   8126..8306    -  LTR            5' LTR (truncated): truncated 5' long terminal repeat (LTR) from HIV-1
   8321..8524    -  promoter       CMV promoter: human cytomegalovirus (CMV) immediate early promoter
   8525..8904    -  enhancer       CMV enhancer: human cytomegalovirus immediate early enhancer
   9005..9023    -  promoter       T3 promoter: promoter for bacteriophage T3 RNA polymerase
   9068..9084    -  protein_bind   lac operator: The lac repressor binds to the lac operator to inhibit transcription in E. coli. This inhibition can be relieved by adding lactose or isopropyl-β-D-thiogalactopyranoside (IPTG). lac repressor encoded by lacI
   9092..9122    -  promoter       lac promoter: promoter for the E. coli lac operon
   9137..9158    -  protein_bind   CAP binding site: CAP binding activates transcription in the presence of cAMP. E. coli catabolite activator protein
   9171..9263    -  CDS            lacI (fragment): lac repressor; lacI; The lac repressor binds to the lac operator to inhibit transcription in E. coli. This inhibition can be relieved by adding lactose or isopropyl-β-D-thiogalactopyranoside (IPTG).
   9265..9398    -  rep_origin     RSF ori (fragment): Plasmids containing the RSF 1030 origin of replication can be propagated in E. coli cells that contain additional plasmids with compatible origins.
