[The description below was written by a language model from this plasmid's Addgene catalogue record and pLannotate feature annotations shown in this document.]
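Description:
PD-L1-miSFIT-12-C is a third-generation, self-inactivating HIV-1 lentiviral transfer plasmid built on the pCCL.sin.cPPT bidirectional sensor backbone, although the catalogue lists it simply as a mammalian expression vector. It is propagated in E. coli through a high-copy ColE1/pUC origin with ampicillin selection (β-lactamase), and it also carries an f1 origin and remnants of a lacZα/pBluescript cloning region. The viral portion comprises a CMV enhancer/promoter fused to a truncated 5' LTR, which allows Tat-independent genomic RNA production. This is followed by the Ψ packaging signal with a gag fragment, the RRE, cPPT/CTS, WPRE and a ΔU3 3' LTR, with an SV40 poly(A) signal and SV40 origin downstream.

The payload is a bidirectional expression cassette. A human PGK promoter drives a truncated NGFR (an NGFR fragment, dNGFR in the backbone name) in the direction of the viral genome, with the WPRE downstream. A minimal CMV promoter placed back to back with the PGK promoter drives the human PD-L1 (CD274) coding sequence in the opposite orientation, ending at its own SV40 poly(A) signal. According to the depositor, PD-L1 is controlled by a miR-17 microRNA response element, while NGFR acts as an internal control for normalising delivery and transcription. The response element is not annotated in the feature table, and the record does not explain the "12-C" designation; it presumably denotes a particular response-element variant in a series giving graded repression. The stated purpose mentions tuning PD-1, but the insert and annotated coding sequence are PD-L1. The construct is intended for setting defined PD-L1 expression levels in mammalian cells.
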