Addgene plasmid #124687: PD-L1-miSFIT-12-C
Purpose: Tuning expression of PD-1
Depositing lab: Tudor Fulga. Depositing organization: University of Oxford. Publication: Precise tuning of gene expression levels in mammalian cells. Michaels YS, Barnkob MB, Barbosa H, Baeumler TA, Thompson MK, Andre V, Colin-York H, Fritzsche M, Gileadi U, Sheppard HM, Knapp DJHF, Milne TA, Cerundolo V, Fulga TA. Nat Commun. 2019 Feb 18;10(1):818. doi: 10.1038/s41467-019-08777-y. PubMed 30778069.
Backbone
  Vector backbone: AB.pCCL.sin.cPPT.GFP.miR-17-3p.sensor.PGK.dNGFR.WPRE
  Backbone manufacturer: Addgene: 85866
  Vector type: Mammalian Expression
Growth in bacteria
  Bacterial resistance: Ampicillin, 100 μg/mL
  Growth temperature: 37°C
  Growth strain: NEB Stable
  Copy number: Unknown
Gene/Insert
  Gene/Insert name: PD-L1
  Species: H. sapiens (human)
  Entrez Gene: CD274 (a.k.a. ADMIO5, B7-H, B7H1, PD-L1, PDCD1L1, PDCD1LG1, PDL1, hPD-L1)
  Promoter: minimal CMV
  Cloning method: Restriction Enzyme; 5′ cloning site Unknown (unknown if destroyed)
Terms and licenses: Academic/Nonprofit Terms; Industry Terms: Not Available to Industry
Depositor comments: Bi-directional expression vector driving PD-L1 under control of a miR-17 MRE with NGFR as an internal control
How to cite: PD-L1-miSFIT-12-C was a gift from Tudor Fulga (Addgene plasmid # 124687 ; http://n2t.net/addgene:124687 ; RRID:Addgene_124687)
