>Addgene plasmid #124687 | PD-L1-miSFIT-12-C | depositor partial sequence | sequence record 238174 | miSFIT site
ATTTGCTGTCTTTATATTCATGACCTACTGGCATTTGCTGAACGCATTTACTGTCACGGTTCCCAAGGAC
CTATATGTGGTAGAGTATGGTAGCAATATGACAATTGAATGCAAATTCCCAGTAGAAAAACAATTAGACC
TGGCTGCACTAATTGTCTATTGGGAAATGGAGGATAAGAACATTATTCAATTTGTGCATGGAGAGGAAGA
CCTGAAGGTTCAGCATAGTAGCTACAGACAGAGGGCCCGGCTGTTGAAGGACCAGCTCTCCCTGGGAAAT
GCTGCACTTCAGATCACAGATGTGAAATTGCAGGATGCAGGGGTGTACCGCTGCATGATCAGCTATGGTG
GTGCCGACTACAAGCGAATTACTGTGAAAGTCAATGCCCCATACAACAAAATCAACCAAAGAATTTTGGT
TGTGGATCCAGTCACCTCTGAACATGAACTGACATGTCAGGCTGAGGGCTACCCCAAGGCCGAAGTCATC
TGGACAAGCAGTGACCATCAAGTCCTGAGTGGTAAGACCACCACCACCAATTCCAAGAGAGAGGAGAAGC
TTTTCAATGTGACCAGCACACTGAGAATCAACACAACAACTAATGAGATTTTCTACTGCACTTTTAGGAG
ATTAGATCCTGAGGAAAACCATACAGCTGAATTGGTCATCCCAGAACTACCTCTGGCACATCCTCCAAAT
GAAAGGACTCACTTGGTAATTCTGGGAGCCATCTTATTATGCCTTGGTGTAGCACTGACATTCATCTTCC
GTTTAAGAAAAGGGAGAATGATGGATGTGAAAAAATGTGGCATCCAAGATACAAACTCAAAGAAGCAAAG
TGATACACATTTGGAGGAGACCTAAGGGGTAGCACGTGAGTGCTAGCCTACCTGCACTCTAAGCACTTTG
ACCGGTACTAGCTTAGTCATGCACCGGGC
